>Addgene plasmid #87666 | RV-Cag-Dio-mEYFP | addgene full sequence | sequence record 298683 | Addgene NGS Result
GACATTGATTATTGACTAGTTATTAATAGTAATCAATTACGGGGTCATTAGTTCATAGCCCATATATGGA
GTTCCGCGTTACATAACTTACGGTAAATGGCCCGCCTGGCTGACCGCCCAACGACCCCCGCCCATTGACG
TCAATAATGACGTATGTTCCCATAGTAACGCCAATAGGGACTTTCCATTGACGTCAATGGGTGGAGTATT
TACGGTAAACTGCCCACTTGGCAGTACATCAAGTGTATCATATGCCAAGTACGCCCCCTATTGACGTCAA
TGACGGTAAATGGCCCGCCTGGCATTATGCCCAGTACATGACCTTATGGGACTTTCCTACTTGGCAGTAC
ATCTACGTATTAGTCATCGCTATTACCATGGTCGAGGTGAGCCCCACGTTCTGCTTCACTCTCCCCATCT
CCCCCCCCTCCCCACCCCCAATTTTGTATTTATTTATTTTTTAATTATTTTGTGCAGCGATGGGGGCGGG
GGGGGGGGGGGGGCGCGCCRGGGGGGGGGGGGGGGGGGGGGGGGGGGGGSGGGGSGRGGCGGAGAGGTGC
GGCGGCAGCCAATCAGAGCGGCGCGCTCCGAAAGTTTCCTTTTATGGCGAGGCGGCGGCGGCGGCGGCCC
TATAAAAAGCGAAGCGCGCGGCGGGCGGGAGTCGCTGCGCGCTGCCTTCGCCCCGTGCCCCGCTCCGCCG
CCGCCTCGCGCCGCCCGCCCCGGCTCTGACTGACCGCGTTACTCCCACAGGTGAGCGGGCGGGACGGCCC
TTCTCCTCCGGGCTGTAATTAGCGCTTGGTTTAATGACGGCTTGTTTCTTTTCTGTGGCTGCGTGAAAGC
CTTGAGGGGCTCCGGGAGGGCCCTTTGTGCGGGGGGAGCGGCTCGGGGGGTGCGTGCGTGTGTGTGTGCG
TGGGGAGCGCCGCGTGCGGCTCCGCGCTGCCCGGCGGCTGTGAGCGCTGCGGGCGCGGCGCGGGGCTTTG
TGCGCTCCGCAGTGTGCGCGAGGGGAGCGCGGCCGGGGGCGGTGCCCCGCGGTGCGGGGGGGGCTGCGAG
GGGAACAAAGGCTGCGTGCGGGGTGTGTGCGTGGGGGGGTGAGCAGGGGGTGTGGGCGCGTCGGTCGGGC
TGCAACCCCCCCTGCACCCCCCTCCCCGAGTTGCTGAGCACGGCCCGGCTTCGGGTGCGGGGCTCCGTAC
GGGGCGTGGCGCGGGGCTCGCCGTGCCGGGCGGGGGGTGGCGGCAGGTGGGGGTGCCGGGCGGGGCGGGG
CCGCCTCGGGCCGGGGRGGGCTCGGGGGAGGGGCGCGGCGGCCCCCGGAGCGCCGGCGGCTGTCGAGGCG
CGGCGAGCCGCAGCCATTGCCTTTTATGGTAATCGTGCGAGAGGGCGCAGGGACTTCCTTTGTCCCAAAT
CTGTGCGGAGCCGAAATCTGGGAGGCGCCGCCGCACCCCCTCTAGCGGGCGCGGGGCGAAGCGGTGCGGC
GCCGGCAGGAAGGAAATGGGCGGGGAGGGCCTTCGTGCGTCGCCGCGCCGCCGTCCCCTTCTCCCTCTCC
AGCCTCGGGGCTGTCCGCGGGGGGACGGCTGCCTTCGGGGGGGACGGGGCAGGGCGGGGTTCGGCTTCTG
GCGTGTGACCGGCGGCTCTAGAGCCTCTGCTAACCATGTTCATGCCTTCTTCTTTTTCCTACAGCTCCTG
GGCAACGTGCTGGTTATTGTGCTGTCTCATCATTTTGGCAAAGAATTCGCTAGCGGATCCGGAATAACTT
CGTATAGGATACTTTATACGAAGTTATGCAGAATGGTAGCTGGATTGTAGCTGCTATTAGCAATATGAAA
CCTCTTAATAACTTCGTATAGCATACATTATACGAAGTTATTTAATTAATTACTTGTACAGCTCGTCCAT
GCCGAGAGTGATCCCGGCGGCGGTCACGAACTCCAGCAGGACCATGTGATCGCGCTTCTCGTTGGGGTCT
TTGCTCAGGGCGGACTGGTAGCTCAGGTAGTGGTTGTCGGGCAGCAGCACGGGGCCGTCGCCGATGGGGG
TGTTCTGCTGGTAGTGGTCGGCGAGCTGCACGCTGCCGTCCTCGATGTTGTGGCGGATCTTGAAGTTCAC
CTTGATGCCGTTCTTCTGCTTGTCGGCCATGATATAGACGTTGTGGCTGTTGTAGTTGTACTCCAGCTTG
TGCCCCAGGATGTTGCCGTCCTCCTTGAAGTCGATGCCCTTCAGCTCGATGCGGTTCACCAGGGTGTCGC
CCTCGAACTTCACCTCGGCGCGGGTCTTGTAGTTGCCGTCGTCCTTGAAGAAGATGGTGCGCTCCTGGAC
GTAGCCTTCGGGCATGGCGGACTTGAAGAAGTCGTGCTGCTTCATGTGGTCGGGGTAGCGGGCGAAGCAC
TGCAGGCCGTAGCCGAAGGTGGTCACGAGGGTGGGCCAGGGCACGGGCAGCTTGCCGGTGGTGCAGATGA
ACTTCAGGGTCAGCTTGCCGTAGGTGGCATCGCCCTCGCCCTCGCCGGACACGCTGAACTTGTGGCCGTT
TACGTCGCCGTCCAGCTCGACCAGGATGGGCACCACCCCGGTGAACAGCTCCTCGCCCTTGCTCACCATG
ATCTTTTGGTCCTCATCATTCTTTTCAACCTGTTTGGTTCTTCTCATACAGCACAGCATGGTGGCGCGCC
GCGATAACTTCGTATAAAGTATCCTATACGAAGTTATTTGCCTTAACCCAGAAATTATCACTGTTATTCT
TTAGAATGGTGCAAAGAATAACTTCGTATAATGTATGCTATACGAAGTTATGTTTAAACCAATCAACCTC
TGGATTACAAAATTTGTGAAAGATTGACTGGTATTCTTAACTATGTTGCTCCTTTTACGCTATGTGGATA
CGCTGCTTTAATGCCTTTGTATCATGCTATTGCTTCCCGTATGGCTTTCATTTTCTCCTCCTTGTATAAA
TCCTGGTTGCTGTCTCTTTATGAGGAGTTGTGGCCCGTTGTCAGGCAACGTGGCGTGGTGTGCACTGTGT
TTGCTGACGCAACCCCCACTGGTTGGGGCATTGCCACCACCTGTCAGCTCCTTTCCGGGACTTTCGCTTT
CCCCCTCCCTATTGCCACGGCGGAACTCATCGCCGCCTGCCTTGCCCGCTGCTGGACAGGGGCTCGGCTG
TTGGGCACTGACAATTCCGTGGTGTTGTCGGGGAAGCTGACGTCCTTTCCATGGCTGCTCGCCTGTGTTG
CCACCTGGATTCTGCGCGGGACGTCCTTCTGCTACGTCCCTTCGGCCCTCAATCCAGCGGACCTTCCTTC
CCGCGGCCTGCTGCCGGCTCTGCGGCCTCTTCCGCGTCTTCGCCTTCGCCCTCAGACGAGTCGGATCTCC
CTTTGGGCCGCCTCCCCGCCTGGAATTCGAGCTCGAGCTTGTTAACATCGATAAAATAAAAGATTTTATT
TAGTCTCCAGAAAAAGGGGGGAATGAAAGACCCCACCTGTAGGTTTGGCAAGCTAGCTTAAGTAACGCCA
TTTTGCAAGGCATGGAAAAATACATAACTGAGAATAGAGAAGTTCAGATCAAGGTCAGGAACAGATGGAA
CAGCTGAATATGGGCCAAACAGGATATCTGTGGTAAGCAGTTCCTGCCCCGGCTCAGGGCCAAGAACAGA
TGGAACAGCTGAATATGGGCCAAACAGGATATCTGTGGTAAGCAGTTCCTGCCCCGGCTCAGGGCCAAGA
ACAGATGGTCCCCAGATGCGGTCCAGCCCTCAGCAGTTTCTAGAGAACCATCAGATGTTTCCAGGGTGCC
CCAAGGACCTGAAATGACCCTGTGCCTTATTTGAACTAACCAATCAGTTCGCTTCTCGCTTCTGTTCGCG
CGCTTCTGCTCCCCGAGCTCAATAAAAGAGCCCACAACCCCTCACTCGGGGCGCCAGTCCTCCGATTGAC
TGAGTCGCCCGGGTACCCGTGTATCCAATAAACCCTCTTGCAGTTGCATCCGACTTGTGGTCTCGCTGTT
CCTTGGGAGGGTCTCCTCTGAGTGATTGACTACCCGTCAGCGGGGGTCTTTCACATGCAGCATGTATCAA
AATTAATTTGGTTTTTTTTCTTAAGTATTTACATTAAATGGCCATAGTTGCATTAATGAATCGGCCAACG
CGCGGGGAGAGGCGGTTTGCGTATTGGGCGCTCTTCCGCTTCCTCGCTCACTGACTCGCTGCGCTCGGTC
GTTCGGCTGCGGCGAGCGGTATCAGCTCACTCAAAGGCGGTAATACGGTTATCCACAGAATCAGGGGATA
ACGCAGGAAAGAACATGTGAGCAAAAGGCCAGCAAAAGGCCAGGAACCGTAAAAAGGCCGCGTTGCTGGC
GTTTTTCCATAGGCTCCGCCCCCCTGACGAGCATCACAAAAATCGACGCTCAAGTCAGAGGTGGCGAAAC
CCGACAGGACTATAAAGATACCAGGCGTTTCCCCCTGGAAGCTCCCTCGTGCGCTCTCCTGTTCCGACCC
TGCCGCTTACCGGATACCTGTCCGCCTTTCTCCCTTCGGGAAGCGTGGCGCTTTCTCATAGCTCACGCTG
TAGGTATCTCAGTTCGGTGTAGGTCGTTCGCTCCAAGCTGGGCTGTGTGCACGAACCCCCCGTTCAGCCC
GACCGCTGCGCCTTATCCGGTAACTATCGTCTTGAGTCCAACCCGGTAAGACACGACTTATCGCCACTGG
CAGCAGCCACTGGTAACAGGATTAGCAGAGCGAGGTATGTAGGCGGTGCTACAGAGTTCTTGAAGTGGTG
GCCTAACTACGGCTACACTAGAAGAACAGTATTTGGTATCTGCGCTCTGCTGAAGCCAGTTACCTTCGGA
AAAAGAGTTGGTAGCTCTTGATCCGGCAAACAAACCACCGCTGGTAGCGGTGGTTTTTTTGTTTGCAAGC
AGCAGATTACGCGCAGAAAAAAAGGATCTCAAGAAGATCCTTTGATCTTTTCTACGGGGTCTGACGCTCA
GTGGAACGAAAACTCACGTTAAGGGATTTTGGTCATGAGATTATCAAAAAGGATCTTCACCTAGATCCTT
TTGCGGCCGCAAATCAATCTAAAGTATATATGAGTAAACTTGGTCTGACAGTTACCAATGCTTAATCAGT
GAGGCACCTATCTCAGCGATCTGTCTATTTCGTTCATCCATAGTTGCCTGACTCCCCGTCGTGTAGATAA
CTACGATACGGGAGGGCTTACCATCTGGCCCCAGTGCTGCAATGATACCGCGAGACCCACGCTCACCGGC
TCCAGATTTATCAGCAATAAACCAGCCAGCCGGAAGGGCCGAGCGCAGAAGTGGTCCTGCAACTTTATCC
GCCTCCATCCAGTCTATTAATTGTTGCCGGGAAGCTAGAGTAAGTAGTTCGCCAGTTAATAGTTTGCGCA
ACGTTGTTGCCATTGCTACAGGCATCGTGGTGTCACGCTCGTCGTTTGGTATGGCTTCATTCAGCTCCGG
TTCCCAACGATCAAGGCGAGTTACATGATCCCCCATGTTGTGCAAAAAAGCGGTTAGCTCCTTCGGTCCT
CCGATCGTTGTCAGAAGTAAGTTGGCCGCAGTGTTATCACTCATGGTTATGGCAGCACTGCATAATTCTC
TTACTGTCATGCCATCCGTAAGATGCTTTTCTGTGACTGGTGAGTACTCAACCAAGTCATTCTGAGAATA
GTGTATGCGGCGACCGAGTTGCTCTTGCCCGGCGTCAATACGGGATAATACCGCGCCACATAGCAGAACT
TTAAAAGTGCTCATCATTGGAAAACGTTCTTCGGGGCGAAAACTCTCAAGGATCTTACCGCTGTTGAGAT
CCAGTTCGATGTAACCCACTCGTGCACCCAACTGATCTTCAGCATCTTTTACTTTCACCAGCGTTTCTGG
GTGAGCAAAAACAGGAAGGCAAAATGCCGCAAAAAAGGGAATAAGGGCGACACGGAAATGTTGAATACTC
ATACTCTTCCTTTTTCAATGATCCGGCCATTAGCCATATTATTCATTGGTTATATAGCATAAATCAATAT
TGGCTATTGGCCATTGCATACGTTGTATCCATATCATAATATGTACATTTATATTGGCTCATGTCCAACA
TTACCGCCATGTTGACATTGATTATTGACTAGTTATTAATAGTAATCAATTACGGGGTCATTAGTTCATA
GCCCATATATGGAGTTCCGCGTTACATAACTTACGGTAAATGGCCCGCCTGGCTGACCGCCCAACGACCC
CCGCCCATTGACGTCAATAATGACGTATGTTCCCATAGTAACGCCAATAGGGACTTTCCATTGACGTCAA
TGGGTGGAGTATTTACGGTAAACTGCCCACTTGGCAGTACATCAAGTGTATCATATGCCAAGTACGCCCC
CTATTGACGTCAATGACGGTAAATGGCCCGCCTGGCATTATGCCCAGTACATGACCTTATGGGACTTTCC
TACTTGGCAGTACATCTACGTATTAGTCATCGCTATTACCATGGTGATGCGGTTTTGGCAGTACATCAAT
GGGCGTGGATAGCGGTTTGACTCACGGGGATTTCCAAGTCTCCACCCCATTGACGTCAATGGGAGTTTGT
TTTGGCACCAAAATCAACGGGACTTTCCAAAATGTCGTAACAACTCCGCCCCATTGACGCAAATGGGCGG
TAGGCGTGTACGGTGGGAGGTCTATATAAGCAGAGCTCAATAAAAGAGCCCACAACCCCTCACTCGGGGC
GCCAGTCCTCCGATTGACTGAGTCGCCCGGGTACCCGTATTCCCAATAAAGCCTCTTGCTGTTTGCATCC
GAATCGTGGTCTCGCTGTTCCTTGGGAGGGTCTCCTCTGAGTGATTGACTACCCACGACGGGGGTCTTTC
ATTTGGGGGCTCGTCCGGGATTTGGAGACCCCTGCCCAGGGACCACCGACCCACCACCGGGAGGTAAGCT
GGCCAGCAACTTATCTGTGTCTGTCCGATTGTCTAGTGTCTATGTTTGATGTTATGCGCCTGCGTCTGTA
CTAGTTAGCTAACTAGCTCTGTATCTGGCGGACCCGTGGTGGAACTGACGAGTTCTGAACACCCGGCCGC
AACCCTGGGAGACGTCCCAGGGACTTTGGGGGCCGTTTTTGTGGCCCGACCTGAGGAAGGGAGTCGATGT
GGAATCCGACCCCGTCAGGATATGTGGTTCTGGTAGGAGACGAGAACCTAAAACAGTTCCCGCCTCCGTC
TGAATTTTTGCTTTCGGTTTGGAACCGAAGCCGCGCGTCTTGTCTGCTGCAGCGCTGCAGCATCGTTCTG
TGTTGTCTCTGTCTGACTGTGTTTCTGTATTTGTCTGAAAATTAGGGCCAGACTGTTACCACTCCCTTAA
GTTTGACCTTAGGTCACTGGAAAGATGTCGAGCGGATCGCTCACAACCAGTCGGTAGATGTCAAGAAGAG
ACGTTGGGTTACCTTCTGCTCTGCAGAATGGCCAACCTTTAACGTCGGATGGCCGCGAGACGGCACCTTT
AACCGAGACCTCATCACCCAGGTTAAGATCAAGGTCTTTTCACCTGGCCCGCATGGACACCCAGACCAGG
TCCCCTACATCGTGACCTGGGAAGCCTTGGCTTTTGACCCCCCTCCCTGGGTCAAGCCCTTTGTACACCC
TAAGCCTCCGCCTCCTCTTCCTCCATCCGCCCCGTCTCTCCCCCTTGAACCTCCTCGTTCGACCCCGCCT
CGATCCTCCCTTTATCCAGCCCTCACTCCTTCTCTAGGCGCCGGAATTCGATGTC
Features (pLannotate 1.2.2; 24 found; start..end, strand, type, name):
      1..380     +  enhancer       CMV enhancer: human cytomegalovirus immediate early enhancer
    382..657     +  promoter       chicken β-actin promoter: No description available
    658..1674    +  intron         chimeric intron: chimera between introns from chicken β-actin and rabbit β-globin
   1672..1728    +  CDS            HBB (fragment): HBB_LEPEU - Experimental evidence at protein level: Swiss-Prot protein existence level 1. Involved in oxygen transport from the lung to the various peripheral tissues. From Lepus europaeus (European hare).
   1744..1777    +  protein_bind   lox2272: Cre-mediated recombination occurs in the 8-bp core sequence (GGATACTT). lox2272 sites are compatible with each other, but incompatible with loxP or loxN sites (Lee and Saito, 1988). Cre recombinase
   1778..1827    -  intron         β-globin intron (fragment): internally truncated intron from human β-globin
   1828..1861    +  protein_bind   loxP: Cre-mediated recombination occurs in the 8-bp core sequence (GCATACAT). Cre recombinase
   1870..2589    -  CDS            EYFP: enhanced YFP mammalian codon-optimized
   2590..2649    -  CDS            Gap43 (fragment): NEUM_RAT - Experimental evidence at protein level: Swiss-Prot protein existence level 1. This protein is associated with nerve growth. It is a major component of the motile 'growth cones' that form the tips of elongating axons. Plays a role in axonal and dendritic filopodia induction (By similarity). From Rattus norvegicus (Rat).
   2664..2697    -  protein_bind   lox2272: Cre-mediated recombination occurs in the 8-bp core sequence (GGATACTT). lox2272 sites are compatible with each other, but incompatible with loxP or loxN sites (Lee and Saito, 1988). Cre recombinase
   2698..2747    -  intron         β-globin intron (fragment): internally truncated intron from human β-globin
   2748..2781    -  protein_bind   loxP: Cre-mediated recombination occurs in the 8-bp core sequence (GCATACAT). Cre recombinase
   2791..3379    +  misc_feature   WPRE: woodchuck hepatitis virus posttranscriptional regulatory element
   3452..3573    +  LTR            3' LTR (ΔU3) (fragment): self-inactivating 3' long terminal repeat (LTR) from Moloney murine leukemia virus
   3574..4043    +  LTR            LTR: long terminal repeat from Moloney murine leukemia virus
   4109..4161    -  CDS            lacI (fragment): lac repressor; lacI; The lac repressor binds to the lac operator to inhibit transcription in E. coli. This inhibition can be relieved by adding lactose or isopropyl-β-D-thiogalactopyranoside (IPTG).
   4344..4932    -  rep_origin     ori: high-copy-number ColE1/pMB1/pBR322/pUC origin of replication
   5092..5952    -  CDS            AmpR: β-lactamase; bla; confers resistance to ampicillin, carbenicillin, and related antibiotics
   5953..5969    -  promoter       AmpR promoter (fragment): bla
   6104..6483    +  enhancer       CMV enhancer: human cytomegalovirus immediate early enhancer
   6484..6687    +  promoter       CMV promoter: human cytomegalovirus (CMV) immediate early promoter
   6688..6863    +  LTR            5' LTR (truncated): truncated long terminal repeat from Moloney murine sarcoma virus
   6985..7259    +  misc_feature   MESV Ψ (fragment): packaging signal of murine embryonic stem cell virus
   7326..7742    +  CDS            gag (truncated): truncated Moloney murine leukemia virus (MMLV) gag gene lacking the start codon
