[The description below was written by a language model from this plasmid's Addgene catalogue record and pLannotate feature annotations shown in this document.]
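Description:
RV-Cag-Dio-mEYFP is a gammaretroviral (Moloney murine leukemia virus–type) transfer vector on the RV-CAG backbone, designed for Cre-dependent expression of a membrane-targeted enhanced yellow fluorescent protein. It is maintained in E. coli as a high-copy plasmid through a ColE1/pUC-type origin and selected with ampicillin via the β-lactamase gene. According to the depositor, it was subcloned from a related RV-cag-dio-GFP plasmid, with the insert placed between PacI and AscI sites that remain intact.

The viral genome is launched in packaging cells from a CMV enhancer/promoter fused to a truncated 5′ LTR, followed by a Ψ packaging signal and a truncated gag segment lacking its start codon, which together support encapsidation of the RNA. Downstream, an internal CAG promoter (CMV enhancer, chicken β-actin promoter and chimeric intron) drives the payload. The coding unit consists of EYFP preceded by a short N-terminal Gap43 fragment, which supplies the palmitoylation signal that anchors the fluorophore to the plasma membrane. This unit sits in antisense orientation relative to CAG and is flanked by paired, oppositely oriented lox2272 and loxP sites in the DIO (double-floxed inverted orientation) arrangement. Without Cre no functional transcript is made. Cre inverts the cassette and then excises one site of each pair, locking it in the sense orientation. A WPRE after the cassette enhances transcript stability and expression, and the 3′ LTR region includes a fragment annotated as a ΔU3 self-inactivating LTR.

The construct suits labelling of dividing cells and their progeny in Cre-expressing populations, with membrane localisation outlining fine processes such as axons. The associated publication concerns interneuron migration and axonal targeting.
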