Addgene plasmid #87666: RV-Cag-Dio-mEYFP
Purpose: retroviral vector encoding cre dependent expression of membrane EYFP
Depositing lab: Lynette Lim & Oscar Marin. Depositing organization: King's College London. Publication: Optimization of interneuron function by direct coupling of cell migration and axonal targeting. Lim L, Pakan JMP, Selten MM, Marques-Smith A, Llorca A, Bae SE, Rochefort NL, Marin O. Nat Neurosci. 2018 Jun 18. pii: 10.1038/s41593-018-0162-9. doi: 10.1038/s41593-018-0162-9. PubMed 29915195.
Backbone
  Vector backbone: RV-CAG
  Vector type: Retroviral
Growth in bacteria
  Bacterial resistance: Ampicillin, 100 μg/mL
  Growth temperature: 37°C
  Growth strain: NEB Stable
  Copy number: High Copy
Gene/Insert
  Gene/Insert name: Mem-EYFP
  Promoter: CAG
  Tag / fusion protein: palmitylation (N terminal on insert)
  Cloning method: Restriction Enzyme; 5′ cloning site PacI (not destroyed); 3′ cloning site AscI (not destroyed)
  Sequencing primers: 5′ pRRL-Fwd; 3′ WPRE-R
Terms and licenses: Academic/Nonprofit Terms; Industry Terms: Not Available to Industry
Depositor comments: subclone from plasmid RV-cag-dio-GFP
How to cite: RV-Cag-Dio-mEYFP was a gift from Lynette Lim & Oscar Marin (Addgene plasmid # 87666 ; http://n2t.net/addgene:87666 ; RRID:Addgene_87666)
